>Addgene plasmid #120404 | Fibronectin-human-mutated N-terminal (N) O-Glycosylation site | addgene full sequence | sequence record 232440 | Addgene NGS Result
TCAATATTGGCCATTAGCCATATTATTCATTGGTTATATAGCATAAATCAATATTGGCTATTGGCCATTG
CATACGTTGTATCTATATCATAATATGTACATTTATATTGGCTCATGTCCAATATGACCGCCATGTTGGC
ATTGATTATTGACTAGTTATTAATAGTAATCAATTACGGGGTCATTAGTTCATAGCCCATATATGGAGTT
CCGCGTTACATAACTTACGGTAAATGGCCCGCCTGGCTGACCGCCCAACGACCCCCGCCCATTGACGTCA
ATAATGACGTATGTTCCCATAGTAACGCCAATAGGGACTTTCCATTGACGTCAATGGGTGGAGTATTTAC
GGTAAACTGCCCACTTGGCAGTACATCAAGTGTATCATATGCCAAGTCCGCCCCCTATTGACGTCAATGA
CGGTAAATGGCCCGCCTGGCATTATGCCCAGTACATGACCTTACGGGACTTTCCTACTTGGCAGTACATC
TACGTATTAGTCATCGCTATTACCATGGTGATGCGGTTTTGGCAGTACACCAATGGGCGTGGATAGCGGT
TTGACTCACGGGGATTTCCAAGTCTCCACCCCATTGACGTCAATGGGAGTTTGTTTTGGCACCAAAATCA
ACGGGACTTTCCAAAATGTCGTAATAACCCCGCCCCGTTGACGCAAATGGGCGGTAGGCGTGTACGGTGG
GAGGTCTATATAAGCAGAGGTCGTTTAGTGAACCGTCAGATCACTAGTAGCTTTATTGCGGTAGTTTATC
ACAGTTAAATTGCTAACGCAGTCAGTGCTCGACTGATCACAGGTAAGTATCAAGGTTACAAGACAGGTTT
AAGGAGGCCAATAGAAACTGGGCTTGTCGAGACAGAGAAGATTCTTGCGTTTCTGATAGGCACCTATTGG
TCTTACTGACATCCACTTTGCCTTTCTCTCCACAGGGGTACCGCCATCATGAAGTTTAAACAAGCTTGAA
TTCTCTAGAGATATCCTGCAGAGATCTGGATCCCTCGAGGCTAGCTGTCAACATGCTTAGGGGTCCGGGG
CCCGGGCTGCTGCTGCTGGCCGTCCAGTGCCTGGGGACAGCGGTGCCCTCCACGGGAGCCTCGAAGAGCA
AGAGGCAGGCTCAGCAAATGGTTCAGCCCCAGTCCCCGGTGGCTGTCAGTCAAAGCAAGCCCGGTTGTTA
TGACAATGGAAAACACTATCAGATAAATCAACAGTGGGAGCGGACCTACCTAGGCAATGCGTTGGTTTGT
ACTTGTTATGGAGGAAGCCGAGGTTTTAACTGCGAGAGTAAACCTGAAGCTGAAGAGACTTGCTTTGACA
AGTACACTGGGAACACTTACCGAGTGGGTGACACTTATGAGCGTCCTAAAGACTCCATGATCTGGGACTG
TACCTGCATCGGGGCTGGGCGAGGGAGAATAAGCTGTACCATCGCAAACCGCTGCCATGAAGGGGGTCAG
TCCTACAAGATTGGTGACACCTGGAGGAGACCACATGAGACTGGTGGTTACATGTTAGAGTGTGTGTGTC
TTGGTAATGGAAAAGGAGAATGGACCTGCAAGCCCATAGCTGAGAAGTGTTTTGATCATGCTGCTGGGAC
TTCCTATGTGGTCGGAGAAACGTGGGAGAAGCCCTACCAAGGCTGGATGATGGTAGATTGTACTTGCCTG
GGAGAAGGCAGCGGACGCATCACTTGCACTTCTAGAAATAGATGCAACGATCAGGACACAAGGACATCCT
ATAGAATTGGAGACACCTGGAGCAAGAAGGATAATCGAGGAAACCTGCTCCAGTGCATCTGCACAGGCAA
CGGCCGAGGAGAGTGGAAGTGTGAGAGGCACACCTCTGTGCAGTCCTCATCGAGCGGATCTGGCCCCTTC
ACCGATGTTCGTGCAGCTGTTTACCAACCGCAGCCTCACCCCCAGCCTCCTCCCTATGGCCACTGTGTCA
CAGACAGTGGTGTGGTCTACTCTGTGGGGATGCAGTGGCTGAAGACACAAGGAAATAAGCAAATGCTTTG
CACGTGCCTGGGCAACGGAGTCAGCTGCCAAGAGACAGCTGTAACCCAGACTTACGGTGGCAACTCAAAT
GGAGAGCCATGTGTCTTACCATTCACCTACAATGGCAGGACGTTCTACTCCTGCACCACAGAAGGGCGAC
AGGACGGACATCTTTGGTGCAGCACAACTTCGAATTATGAGCAGGACCAGAAATACTCTTTCTGCACAGA
CCACACTGTTTTGGTTCAGACTCGAGGAGGAAATTCCAATGGTGCCTTGTGCCACTTCCCCTTCCTATAC
AACAACCACAATTACACTGATTGCACTTCTGAGGGCAGAAGAGACAACATGAAGTGGTGTGGGACCACAC
AGAACTATGATGCCGACCAGAAGTTTGGGTTCTGCCCCATGGCTGCCCACGAGGAAATCTGCACAACCAA
TGAAGGGGTCATGTACCGCATTGGAGATCAGTGGGATAAGCAGCATGACATGGGTCACATGATGAGGTGC
ACGTGTGTTGGGAATGGTCGTGGGGAATGGACATGCATTGCCTACTCGCAGCTTCGAGATCAGTGCATTG
TTGATGACATCACTTACAATGTGAACGACACATTCCACAAGCGTCATGAAGAGGGGCACATGCTGAACTG
TACATGCTTCGGTCAGGGTCGGGGCAGGTGGAAGTGTGATCCCGTCGACCAATGCCAGGATTCAGAGACT
GGGACGTTTTATCAAATTGGAGATTCATGGGAGAAGTATGTGCATGGTGTCAGATACCAGTGCTACTGCT
ATGGCCGTGGCATTGGGGAGTGGCATTGCCAACCTTTACAGACCTATCCAAGCTCAAGTGGTCCTGTCGA
AGTATTTATCACTGAGACTCCGAGTCAGCCCAACTCCCACCCCATCCAGTGGAATGCACCACAGCCATCT
CACATTTCCAAGTACATTCTCAGGTGGAGACCTAAAAATTCTGTAGGCCGTTGGAAGGAAGCTACCATAC
CAGGCCACTTAAACTCCTACACCATCAAAGGCCTGAAGCCTGGTGTGGTATACGAGGGCCAGCTCATCAG
CATCCAGCAGTACGGCCACCAAGAAGTGACTCGCTTTGACTTCACCACCACCAGCACCAGCACACCTGTG
ACCAGCAACACCGTGACAGGAGAGACGACTCCCTTTTCTCCTCTTGTGGCCACTTCTGAATCTGTGACCG
AAATCACAGCCAGTAGCTTTGTGGTCTCCTGGGTCTCAGCTTCCGACACCGTGTCGGGATTCCGGGTGGA
ATATGAGCTGAGTGAGGAGGGAGATGAGCCACAGTACCTGGATCTTCCAAGCACAGCCACTTCTGTGAAC
ATCCCTGACCTGCTTCCTGGCCGAAAATACATTGTAAATGTCTATCAGATATCTGAGGATGGGGAGCAGA
GTTTGATCCTGTCTACTTCACAAACAACAGCGCCTGATGCCCCACCTGACCCGACTGTGGACCAAGTTGA
TGACACCTCAATTGTTGTTCGCTGGAGCAGACCCCAGACTCCCATCACAGGGTACAGAATAGTCTATTCG
CCATCAGTAGAAGGTAGCAGCACAGAACTCAACCTTCCTGAAACTGCAAACTCCGTCACCCTCAGTGACT
TGCAACCTGGTGTTCAGTATAACATCACTATCTATGCTGTGGAAGAAAATCAAGAAAGTACACCTGTTGT
CATTCAACAAGAAACCACTGGCACCCCACGCTCAGATACAGTGCCCTCTCCCAGGGACCTGCAGTTTGTG
GAAGTGACAGACGTGAAGGTCACCATCATGTGGACACCGCCTGAGAGTGCAGTGACCGGCTACCGTGTGG
ATGTGATCCCCGTCAACCTGCCTGGCGAGCACGGGCAGAGGCTGCCCATCAGCAGGAACACCTTTGCAGA
AGTCACCGGGCTGTCCCCTGGGGTCACCTATTACTTCAAAGTCTTTGCAGTGAGCCATGGGAGGGAGAGC
AAGCCTCTGACTGCTCAACAGACAACCAAACTGGATGCTCCCACTAACCTCCAGTTTGTCAATGAAACTG
ATTCTACTGTCCTGGTGAGATGGACTCCACCTCGGGCCCAGATAACAGGATACCGACTGACCGTGGGCCT
TACCCGAAGAGGACAGCCCAGGCAGTACAATGTGGGTCCCTCTGTCTCCAAGTACCCACTGAGGAATCTG
CAGCCTGCATCTGAGTACACCGTATCCCTCGTGGCCATAAAGGGCAACCAAGAGAGCCCCAAAGCCACTG
GAGTCTTTACCACACTGCAGCCTGGGAGCTCTATTCCACCTTACAACACCGAGGTGACTGAGACCACCAT
TGTGATCACATGGACGCCTGCTCCAAGAATTGGTTTTAAGCTGGGTGTACGACCAAGCCAGGGAGGAGAG
GCACCACGAGAAGTGACTTCAGACTCAGGAAGCATCGTTGTGTCCGGCTTGACTCCAGGAGTAGAATACG
TCTACACCATCCAAGTCCTGAGAGATGGACAGGAAAGAGATGCGCCAATTGTAAACAAAGTGGTGACACC
ATTGTCTCCACCAACAAACTTGCATCTGGAGGCAAACCCTGACACTGGAGTGCTCACAGTCTCCTGGGAG
AGGAGTACCACCCCAGACATTACTGGTTATAGAATTACCACAACCCCTACAAACGGCCAGCAGGGAAATT
CTTTGGAAGAAGTGGTCCATGCTGATCAGAGCTCCTGCACTTTTGATAACCTGAGTCCCGGCCTGGAGTA
CAATGTCAGTGTTTACACTGTCAAGGATGACAAGGAAAGTGTCCCTATCTCTGATACCATCATCCCAGCT
GTTCCTCCTCCCACTGACCTGCGATTCACCAACATTGGTCCAGACACCATGCGTGTCACCTGGGCTCCAC
CCCCATCCATTGATTTAACCAACTTCCTGGTGCGTTACTCACCTGTGAAAAATGAGGAAGATGTTGCAGA
GTTGTCAATTTCTCCTTCAGACAATGCAGTGGTCTTAACAAATCTCCTGCCTGGTACAGAATATGTAGTG
AGTGTCTCCAGTGTCTACGAACAACATGAGAGCACACCTCTTAGAGGAAGACAGAAAACAGGTCTTGATT
CCCCAACTGGCATTGACTTTTCTGATATTACTGCCAACTCTTTTACTGTGCACTGGATTGCTCCTCGAGC
CACCATCACTGGCTACAGGATCCGCCATCATCCCGAGCACTTCAGTGGGAGACCTCGAGAAGATCGGGTG
CCCCACTCTCGGAATTCCATCACCCTCACCAACCTCACTCCAGGCACAGAGTATGTGGTCAGCATCGTTG
CTCTTAATGGCAGAGAGGAAAGTCCCTTATTGATTGGCCAACAATCAACAGTTTCTGATGTTCCG
[273 nt withheld, positions 5386-5658]
GACAAACCATCCCAGATGCAAGTGACCGATGTTCAGGGCAACAGCATTAGTGTCAAGTGGCTGCCTTCAA
GTTCCCCTGTTACTGGTTACAGAGTAACCACCACTCCCAAAAATGGACCAGGACCAACAAAAACTAAAAC
TGCAGGTCCAGATCAAACAGAAATGACTATTGAAGGCTTGCAGCCCACAGTGGAGTATGTGGTTAGTGTC
TATGCTCAGAATCCAAGCGGAGAGAGTCAGCCTCTGGTTCAGACTGCAGTAACCACTATTCCTGCACCAA
CTGACCTGAAGTTCACTCAGGTCACACCCACAAGCCTGAGCGCCCAGTGGACACCACCCAATGTTCAGCT
CACTGGATATCGAGTGCGGGTGACCCCCAAGGAGAAGACCGGACCAATGAAAGAAATCAACCTTGCTCCT
GACAGCTCATCCGTGGTTGTATCAGGACTTATGGTGGCCACCAAATATGAAGTGAGTGTCTATGCTCTTA
AGGACACTTTGACAAGCAGACCAGCTCAGGGTGTTGTCACCACTCTGGAGAATGTCAGCCCACCAAGAAG
GGCTCGTGTGACAGATGCTACTGAGACCACCATCACCATTAGCTGGAGAACCAAGACTGAGACGATCACT
GGCTTCCAAGTTGATGCCGTTCCAGCCAATGGCCAGACTCCAATCCAGAGAACCATCAAGCCAGATGTCA
GAAGCTACACCATCACAGGTTTACAACCAGGCACTGACTACAAGATCTACCTGTACACCTTGAATGACAA
TGCTCGGAGCTCCCCTGTGGTCATCGACGCCTCCACTGCCATTGATGCACCATCCAACCTGCGTTTCCTG
GCCACCACACCCAATTCCTTGCTGGTATCATGGCAGCCGCCACGTGCCAGGATTACCGGCTACATCATCA
AGTATGAGAAGCCTGGGTCTCCTCCCAGAGAAGTGGTCCCTCGGCCCCGCCCTGGTGTCACAGAGGCTAC
TATTACTGGCCTGGAACCGGGAACCGAATATACAATTTATGTCATTGCCCTGAAGAATAATCAGAAGAGC
GAGCCCCTGATTGGAAGGAAAAAGACAGACGAGCTTCCCCAACTGGTAACCCTTCCACACCCCAATCTTC
ATGGACCAGAGATCTTGGATGTTCCTTCCACAGTTCAAAAGACCCCTTTCGTCACCCACCCTGGGTATGA
CACTGGAAATGGTATTCAGCTTCCTGGCACTTCTGGTCAGCAACCCAGTGTTGGGCAACAAATGATCTTT
GAGGAACATGGTTTTAGGCGGACCACACCGCCCACAACGGCCACCCCCATAAGGCATAGGCCAAGACCAT
ACCCGCCGAATGTAGGTGAGGAAATCCAAATTGGTCACATCCCCAGGGAAGATGTAGACTATCACCTGTA
CCCACACGGTCCGGGACTCAATCCAAATGCCTCTACAGGACAAGAAGCTCTCTCTCAGACAACCATCTCA
TGGGCCCCATTCCAGGACACTTCTGAGTACATCATTTCATGTCATCCTGTTGGCACTGATGAAGAACCCT
TACAGTTCAGGGTTCCTGGAACTTCTACCAGTGCCACTCTGACAGGCCTCACCAGAGGTGCCACCTACAA
CATCATAGTGGAGGCACTGAAAGACCAGCAGAGGCATAAGGTTCGGGAAGAGGTTGTTACCGTGGGCAAC
TCTGTCAACGAAGGCTTGAACCAACCTACGGATGACTCGTGCTTTGACCCCTACACAGTTTCCCATTATG
CCGTTGGAGATGAGTGGGAACGAATGTCTGAATCAGGCTTTAAACTGTTGTGCCAGTGCTTAGGCTTTGG
AAGTGGTCATTTCAGATGTGATTCATCTAGATGGTGCCATGACAATGGTGTGAACTACAAGATTGGAGAG
AAGTGGGACCGTCAGGGAGAAAATGGCCAGATGATGAGCTGCACATGTCTTGGGAACGGAAAAGGAGAAT
TCAAGTGTGACCCTCATGAGGCAACGTGTTATGATGATGGGAAGACATACCACGTAGGAGAACAGTGGCA
GAAGGAATATCTCGGTGCCATTTGCTCCTGCACATGCTTTGGAGGCCAGCGGGGCTGGCGCTGTGACAAC
TGCCGCAGACCTGGGGGTGAACCCACTCCCGAAGGCACTACTGGCCAGTCCTACAACCAGTATTCTCAGA
GATACCATCAGAGAACAAACACTAATGTTAATTGCCCAATTGAGTGCTTCATGCCTTTAGATGTACAGGC
TGACAGAGAAGATTCCCGAGAGTAAATCATCTTTGCGGCCGCGTTTAAACAGAGCTCGATGAGTTTGGAC
AAACCACAACTAGAATGCAGTGAAAAAAATGCTTTATTTGTGAAATTTGTGATGCTATTGCTTTATTTGT
AACCATTATAAGCTGCAATAAACAAGTTAACAACAACAATTGCATTCATTTTATGTTTCAGGTTCAGGGG
GAGGTGTGGGAGGTTTTTTAAAGCAAGTAAAACCTCTACAAATGTGGTACTTAAGAGGGGGAGACCAAAG
GGCGAGACGTTAAGGCCTCACGTGACATGTGAGCAAAAGGCCAGCAAAAGGCCAGGAACCGTAAAAAGGC
CGCGTTGCTGGCGTTTTTCCATAGGCTCCGCCCCCCTGACGAGCATCACAAAAATCGACGCTCAAGTCAG
AGGTGGCGAAACCCGACAGGACTATAAAGATACCAGGCGTTTCCCCCTGGAAGCTCCCTCGTGCGCTCTC
CTGTTCCGACCCTGCCGCTTACGGGATACCTGTCCGCCTTTCTCCCTTCGGGAAGCGTGGCGCTTTCTCA
TAGCTCACGCTGTAGGTATCTCAGTTCGGTGTAGGTCGTTCGCTCCAAGCTGGGCTGTGTGCACGAACCC
CCCGTTCAGCCCGACCGCTGCGCCTTATCCGGTAACTATCGTCTTGAGTCCAACCCGGTAAGACACGACT
TATCGCCACTGGCAGCAGCCACTGGTAACAGGATTAGCAGAGCGAGGTATGTAGGCGGTGCTACAGAGTT
CTTGAAGTGGTGGCCTAACTACGGCTACACTAGAAGAACAGTATTTGGTATCTGCGCTCTGCTGAAGCCA
GTTACCTTCGGAAAAAGAGTTGGTAGCTCTTGATCCGGCAAACAAACCACCGCTGGTAGCGGTGGTTTTT
TTGTTTGCAAGCAGCAGATTACGCGCAGAAAAAAAGGATCTCAAGAAGATCCTTTGATCTTTTCTACGGG
GTCTGACGCTCAGTGGAACGAAAACTCACGTTAAGGGATTTTGGTCATGCCGTCTCAGAAGAACTCGTCA
AGAAGGCGATAGAAGGCGATGCGCTGCGAATCGGGAGCGGCGATACCGTAAAGCACGAGGAAGCGGTCAG
CCCATTCGCCGCCAAGCTCTTCAGCAATATCACGGGTAGCCAACGCTATGTCCTGATAGCGGTCCGCCAC
ACCCAGCCGGCCACAGTCGATGAATCCAGAAAAGCGGCCATTTTCCACCATGATATTCGGCAAGCAGGCA
TCGCCATGGGTCACGACGAGATCCTCGCCGTCGGGCATGCTCGCCTTGAGCCTGGCGAACAGTTCGGCTG
GCGCGAGCCCCTGATGCTCTTCGTCCAGATCATCCTGATCGACAAGACCGGCTTCCATCCGAGTACGTGC
TCTCTCGATGCGATGTTTCGCTTGGTGGTCGAATGGGCAGGTAGCCGGATCAAGCGTATGCAGCCGCCGC
ATTGCATCAGCCATGATGGATACTTTCTCGGCAGGAGCAAGGTGAGATGACAGGAGATCCTGCCCCGGCA
CTTCGCCCAATAGCAGCCAGTCCCTTCCCGCTTCAGTGACAACGTCGAGTACAGCTGCGCAAGGAACGCC
CGTCGTGGCCAGCCACGATAGCCGCGCTGCCTCGTCTTGCAGTTCATTCAGGGCACCGGACAGGTCGGTC
TTGACAAAAAGAACCGGGCGCCCCTGCGCTGACAGCCGGAACACGGCGGCATCAGAGCAGCCGATTGTCT
GTTGTGCCCAGTCATAGCCGAATAGCCTCTCCACCCAAGCGGCCGGAGAACCTGCGTGCAATCCATCTTG
TTCAATCATAATATTATTGAAGCATTTATCAGGGTTCGTCTCGTCCCGGTCTCCTCCCATGCATG
Features (pLannotate 1.2.2; 9 found; start..end, strand, type, name):
    140..517     +  enhancer       CMV enhancer: human cytomegalovirus immediate early enhancer
    519..718     +  promoter       CMV promoter: human cytomegalovirus (CMV) immediate early promoter
    813..945     +  intron         chimeric intron: chimera between introns from human β-globin and immunoglobulin heavy chain genes
   1033..7920    +  CDS            FN1 (fragment) (sequence partly withheld): FINC_HUMAN - Also known as FN. Experimental evidence at protein level: Swiss-Prot protein existence level 1. [Anastellin]: Binds fibronectin and induces fibril formation. This fibronectin polymer, named superfibronectin, exhibits enhanced adhesive properties. Both anastellin and superfibronectin inhibit tumor growth, angiogenesis and metastasis. Anastellin activates p38 MAPK and inhibits lysophospholipid signaling. From Homo sapiens (Human).
   7985..8066    -  polyA_signal   SV40 poly(A) signal: SV40 polyadenylation signal
   8089..8157    -  CDS            large T antigen (fragment): large T antigen from SV40 (simian virus 40)
   8264..8852    -  rep_origin     ori: high-copy-number ColE1/pMB1/pBR322/pUC origin of replication
   8933..9727    -  CDS            NeoR/KanR: aminoglycoside phosphotransferase from Tn5; aph(3')-II (or nptII); confers resistance to neomycin, kanamycin, and G418 (Geneticin®)
   9728..9754    -  promoter       AmpR promoter (fragment): bla
