[The description below was written by a language model from this plasmid's Addgene catalogue record and pLannotate feature annotations shown in this document.]
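Description:
Fibronectin-human-mutated N-terminal (N) O-Glycosylation site is a mammalian expression plasmid built on the small pMAX-Cloning backbone (about 2.9 kb) and carrying a roughly 6.9 kb human FN1 cDNA, for a sequenced total of about 9.8 kb. It is propagated in E. coli through a high-copy ColE1/pUC-type origin and selected with kanamycin. Resistance comes from the Tn5 aminoglycoside phosphotransferase (NeoR/KanR), which in the annotated sequence sits directly downstream of a fragment of the bacterial bla (AmpR) promoter. No eukaryotic promoter is annotated for this marker, so the record supports only bacterial selection and does not indicate G418 selection in mammalian cells.

The expression cassette consists of the human cytomegalovirus immediate-early enhancer and promoter, followed by a chimeric β-globin/immunoglobulin heavy chain intron that generally improves transcript processing and expression. The fibronectin open reading frame comes next, and an SV40 polyadenylation signal is annotated just downstream of it. That signal and a short adjacent large T antigen remnant are annotated on the opposite strand, which is common for the bidirectional SV40 poly(A) region. The insert encodes fibronectin with the complete variable region; the unmutated parent is referred to by the depositor as oncofetal fibronectin. It carries a threonine-to-serine substitution at position 278/279, in the N-terminal O-glycosylation site, which the depositor states is intended to prevent O-glycosylation there. No epitope tag or reporter is recorded, and the cloning sites used are not stated.

According to the depositor, the plasmid was used to transfect eukaryotic cells to study the roles of different fibronectin isoforms and to produce those isoforms. The associated work concerns fibronectin O-glycosylation, α4β1 integrin and hepatic osteodystrophy.
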