Addgene plasmid #120404: Fibronectin-human-mutated N-terminal (N) O-Glycosylation site
Purpose: enables eukaryotic expression of human plasma fibronectin in which the first O-glycosylation site was mutated from threonine to serine
Depositing lab: Inaam Nakchbandi. Depositing organization: Universitaet Heidelberg. Publication: An O-Glycosylation of Fibronectin Mediates Hepatic Osteodystrophy Through alpha4beta1 Integrin. Sens C, Altrock E, Rau K, Klemis V, von Au A, Pettera S, Uebel S, Damm T, Tiwari S, Moser M, Nakchbandi IA. J Bone Miner Res. 2017 Jan;32(1):70-81. doi: 10.1002/jbmr.2916. Epub 2016 Aug 3. PubMed 27427791.
Backbone
  Vector backbone: pMAX-Cloning
  Backbone size w/o insert (bp): 2868
  Vector type: Mammalian Expression
Growth in bacteria
  Bacterial resistance: Kanamycin, 50 μg/mL
  Growth temperature: 37°C
  Growth strain: DH5alpha
  Copy number: Unknown
Gene/Insert
  Gene/Insert name: Fibronectin (alt names: Oncofetal fibronectin-N-terminal mutation; Construct without mutation is referred to as oncofetal fibronectin)
  Species: H. sapiens (human)
  Insert size (bp): 6914
  Mutation: Containing complete variable region with a mutation from threonine to serine at position 278/279 at N-terminal O-Glycosylation site to prevent O-Glycosylation
  Entrez Gene: FN1 (a.k.a. CIG, ED-B, FINC, FN, FNZ, GFND, GFND2, LETS, MSF, SMDCF)
  Promoter: CMV
  Cloning method: Restriction Enzyme; 5′ cloning site Unknown (unknown if destroyed); 3′ cloning site Unknown (unknown if destroyed)
Terms and licenses: Academic/Nonprofit Terms; Industry Terms: Not Available to Industry
Depositor comments: Clone pFN 1. O-Gly_sp_2. It was used to study the role of the various fibronectin isoforms in transfected eucaryotic cells and to produce the isoforms
How to cite: Fibronectin-human-mutated N-terminal (N) O-Glycosylation site was a gift from Inaam Nakchbandi (Addgene plasmid # 120404 ; http://n2t.net/addgene:120404 ; RRID:Addgene_120404)
